Addgene plasmid #196537: pDEST15-Eps8L2_297-370
Purpose: Expression of GST-Eps8L2_297-370
Depositing lab: Edgar Gomes. Depositing organization: Fundação GIMM- Gulbenkian Institute for Molecular Medicine. Publication: Ctdnep1 and Eps8L2 regulate dorsal actin cables for nuclear positioning during cell migration. Calero-Cuenca FJ, Osorio DS, Carvalho-Marques S, Sridhara SC, Oliveira LM, Jiao Y, Diaz J, Janota CS, Cadot B, Gomes ER. Curr Biol. 2021 Apr 12;31(7):1521-1530.e8. doi: 10.1016/j.cub.2021.01.007. Epub 2021 Feb 9. PubMed 33567288.
Backbone
  Vector backbone: pDEST15
  Vector type: Bacterial Expression
Growth in bacteria
  Bacterial resistance: Ampicillin, 100 μg/mL
  Growth temperature: 37°C
  Growth strain: DH5alpha
  Copy number: High Copy
Gene/Insert
  Gene/Insert name: Eps8L2_297-370
  Species: H. sapiens (human)
  Insert size (bp): 222
  Entrez Gene: EPS8L2 (a.k.a. EPS8R2, MGC3088, FLJ16738, FLJ21935, FLJ22171, MGC126530)
  Promoter: T7 promoter; lac UV5 promoter
  Tag / fusion protein: GST (N terminal on insert)
  Cloning method: Gateway Cloning
Terms and licenses: Academic/Nonprofit Terms; Industry Terms: Not Available to Industry
How to cite: pDEST15-Eps8L2_297-370 was a gift from Edgar Gomes (Addgene plasmid # 196537 ; http://n2t.net/addgene:196537 ; RRID:Addgene_196537)
