[The description below was written by a language model from this plasmid's Addgene catalogue record and pLannotate feature annotations shown in this document.]
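Description:
pDEST15-Eps8L2_297-370 is a bacterial expression plasmid made by Gateway recombination into the pDEST15 destination vector, designed to produce residues 297–370 of human EPS8L2 as an N-terminal glutathione S-transferase (GST) fusion in E. coli. The backbone is pBR322-derived: it replicates from a ColE1/pMB1-type origin, retains the bom mobility region and the rop gene, and is selected through the β-lactamase (AmpR) gene under its own promoter. The catalogue lists it as high copy, although rop is normally associated with reduced copy number. The two tetracycline-resistance fragments and the tet promoter that flank the expression cassette are remnants of the interrupted pBR322 tet gene and would not be expected to confer resistance.

The expression cassette begins with a T7 promoter and the efficient ribosome binding site from phage T7 gene 10. These drive the Schistosoma japonicum GST coding sequence, which is followed by attB1, the 222 bp EPS8L2 fragment, attB2 and a T7 terminator. The attB sites are the scars left by the LR reaction that transferred the insert from an entry clone. The short "SET1" hit downstream of attB2 is probably residual T7 gene 10 sequence from the vector rather than an intended tag. Transcription requires T7 RNA polymerase. The lacUV5 promoter named in the catalogue entry is not annotated on the plasmid; it may refer to the promoter that controls T7 polymerase in DE3-type host strains.

The stated purpose is expression of the GST-tagged fragment. GST fusions of this kind are generally suited to glutathione affinity purification and pull-down or in vitro binding assays. The associated study concerns Eps8L2 and Ctdnep1 in regulating dorsal actin cables for nuclear positioning during cell migration.
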