Features (pLannotate 1.2.2; 17 found; start..end, strand, type, name):
    388..527     -  misc_feature   bom: basis of mobility region from pBR322
    629..820     -  CDS            rop: Rop protein, which maintains plasmids at low copy number; rop
    837..1217    +  CDS            YPB1_ECOLX: Protein predicted: Swiss-Prot protein existence level 4. From Escherichia coli.
   1459..2363    -  CDS            TcR (fragment): tetracycline efflux protein; tet; confers resistance to tetracycline
   2385..2403    +  promoter       T7 promoter: promoter for bacteriophage T7 RNA polymerase
   2435..2457    +  RBS            RBS: efficient ribosome binding site from bacteriophage T7 gene 10 (Olins and Rangwala, 1989)
   2465..3118    +  CDS            GST26_SCHJA: Experimental evidence at protein level: Swiss-Prot protein existence level 1. GST isoenzymes appear to play a central role in the parasite detoxification system. Other functions are also suspected including a role in increasing the solubility of haematin in the parasite gut. From Schistosoma japonicum (Blood fluke).
   3152..3176    +  protein_bind   attB1: mutant version of attB; recombination site for the Gateway® BP reaction BP Clonase™
   3164..3403    +  CDS            EPS8L2 (fragment): ES8L2_HUMAN - Also known as EPS8R2. Experimental evidence at protein level: Swiss-Prot protein existence level 1. Stimulates guanine exchange activity of SOS1. May play a role in membrane ruffling and remodeling of the actin cytoskeleton. In the cochlea, is required for stereocilia maintenance in adult hair cells (By similarity). From Homo sapiens (Human).
   3405..3429    -  protein_bind   attB2: mutant version of attB; recombination site for the Gateway® BP reaction BP Clonase™
   3450..3499    +  CDS            SET1 (fragment): solubility-enhancement tag derived from T7 phage gene 10B
   3507..3554    +  terminator     T7 terminator: transcription terminator for bacteriophage T7 RNA polymerase
   3580..3872    -  CDS            TcR (fragment): tetracycline efflux protein; tet; confers resistance to tetracycline
   3920..3948    -  promoter       tet promoter: E. coli promoter for tetracycline efflux protein gene
   4061..4165    +  promoter       AmpR promoter: bla
   4166..5026    +  CDS            AmpR: β-lactamase; bla; confers resistance to ampicillin, carbenicillin, and related antibiotics
   5197..202     +  rep_origin     ori (across the origin): high-copy-number ColE1/pMB1/pBR322/pUC origin of replication
>Addgene plasmid #196537 | pDEST15-Eps8L2_297-370 | addgene full sequence | sequence record 385272 | Addgene NGS Result
TGAGCTATGAGAAAGCGCCACGCTTCCCGAAGGGAGAAAGGCGGACAGGTATCCGGTAAGCGGCAGGGTC
GGAACAGGAGAGCGCACGAGGGAGCTTCCAGGGGGAAACGCCTGGTATCTTTATAGTCCTGTCGGGTTTC
GCCACCTCTGACTTGAGCGTCGATTTTTGTGATGCTCGTCAGGGGGGCGGAGCCTATGGAAAAACGCCAG
CAACGCGGCCTTTTTACGGTTCCTGGCCTTTTGCTGGCCTTTTGCTCACATGTTCTTTCCTGCGTTATCC
CCTGATTCTGTGGATAACCGTATTACCGCCTTTGAGTGAGCTGATACCGCTCGCCGCAGCCGAACGACCG
AGCGCAGCGAGTCAGTGAGCGAGGAAGCGGAAGAGCGCCTGATGCGGTATTTTCTCCTTACGCATCTGTG
CGGTATTTCACACCGCAATGGTGCACTCTCAGTACAATCTGCTCTGATGCCGCATAGTTAAGCCAGTATA
CACTCCGCTATCGCTACGTGACTGGGTCATGGCTGCGCCCCGACACCCGCCAACACCCGCTGACGCGCCC
TGACGGGCTTGTCTGCTCCCGGCATCCGCTTACAGACAAGCTGTGACCGTCTCCGGGAGCTGCATGTGTC
AGAGGTTTTCACCGTCATCACCGAAACGCGCGAGGCAGCTGCGGTAAAGCTCATCAGCGTGGTCGTGAAG
CGATTCACAGATGTCTGCCTGTTCATCCGCGTCCAGCTCGTTGAGTTTCTCCAGAAGCGTTAATGTCTGG
CTTCTGATAAAGCGGGCCATGTTAAGGGCGGTTTTTTCCTGTTTGGTCACTGATGCCTCCGTGTAAGGGG
GATTTCTGTTCATGGGGGTAATGATACCGATGAAACGAGAGAGGATGCTCACGATACGGGTTACTGATGA
TGAACATGCCCGGTTACTGGAACGTTGTGAGGGTAAACAACTGGCGGTATGGATGCGGCGGGACCAGAGA
AAAATCACTCAGGGTCAATGCCAGCGCTTCGTTAATACAGATGTAGGTGTTCCACAGGGTAGCCAGCAGC
ATCCTGCGATGCAGATCCGGAACATAATGGTGCAGGGCGCTGACTTCCGCGTTTCCAGACTTTACGAAAC
ACGGAAACCGAAGACCATTCATGTTGTTGCTCAGGTCGCAGACGTTTTGCAGCAGCAGTCGCTTCACGTT
CGCTCGCGTATCGGTGATTCATTCTGCTAACCAGTAAGGCAACCCCGCCAGCCTAGCCGGGTCCTCAACG
ACAGGAGCACGATCATGCGCACCCGTGGCCAGGACCCAACGCTGCCCGAGATGCGCCGCGTGCGGCTGCT
GGAGATGGCGGACGCGATGGATATGTTCTGCCAAGGGTTGGTTTGCGCATTCACAGTTCTCCGCAAGAAT
TGATTGGCTCCAATTCTTGGAGTGGTGAATCCGTTAGCGAGGTGCCGCCGGCTTCCATTCAGGTCGAGGT
GGCCCGGCTCCATGCACCGCGACGCAACGCGGGGAGGCAGACAAGGTATAGGGCGGCGCCTACAATCCAT
GCCAACCCGTTCCATGTGCTCGCCGAGGCGGCATAAATCGCCGTGACGATCAGCGGTCCAATGATCGAAG
TTAGGCTGGTAAGAGCCGCGAGCGATCCTTGAAGCTGTCCCTGATGGTCGTCATCTACCTGCCTGGACAG
CATGGCCTGCAACGCGGGCATCCCGATGCCGCCGGAAGCGAGAAGAATCATAATGGGGAAGGCCATCCAG
CCTCGCGTCGCGAACGCCAGCAAGACGTAGCCCAGCGCGTCGGCCGCCATGCCGGCGATAATGGCCTGCT
TCTCGCCGAAACGTTTGGTGGCGGGACCAGTGACGAAGGCTTGAGCGAGGGCGTGCAAGATTCCGAATAC
CGCAAGCGACAGGCCGATCATCGTCGCGCTCCAGCGAAAGCGGTCCTCGCCGAAAATGACCCAGAGCGCT
GCCGGCACCTGTCCTACGAGTTGCATGATAAAGAAGACAGTCATAAGTGCGGCGACGATAGTCATGCCCC
GCGCCCACCGGAAGGAGCTGACTGGGTTGAAGGCTCTCAAGGGCATCGGTCGATCGACGCTCTCCCTTAT
GCGACTCCTGCATTAGGAAGCAGCCCAGTAGTAGGTTGAGGCCGTTGAGCACCGCCGCCGCAAGGAATGG
TGCATGCAAGGAGATGGCGCCCAACAGTCCCCCGGCCACGGGGCCTGCCACCATACCCACGCCGAAACAA
GCGCTCATGAGCCCGAAGTGGCGAGCCCGATCTTCCCCATCGGTGATGTCGGCGATATAGGCGCCAGCAA
CCGCACCTGTGGCGCCGGTGATGCCGGCCACGATGCGTCCGGCGTAGAGGATCGAGATCTCGATCCCGCG
AAATTAATACGACTCACTATAGGGAGACCACAACGGTTTCCCTCTAGAAATAATTTTGTTTAACTTTAAG
AAGGAGATATACATATGTCCCCTATACTAGGTTATTGGAAAATTAAGGGCCTTGTGCAACCCACTCGACT
TCTTTTGGAATATCTTGAAGAAAAATATGAAGAGCATTTGTATGAGCGCGATGAAGGTGATAAATGGCGA
AACAAAAAGTTTGAATTGGGTTTGGAGTTTCCCAATCTTCCTTATTATATTGATGGTGATGTTAAATTAA
CACAGTCTATGGCCATCATACGTTATATAGCTGACAAGCACAACATGTTGGGTGGTTGTCCAAAAGAGCG
TGCAGAGATTTCAATGCTTGAAGGAGCGGTTTTGGATATTAGATACGGTGTTTCGAGAATTGCATATAGT
AAAGACTTTGAAACTCTCAAAGTTGATTTTCTTAGCAAGCTACCTGAAATGCTGAAAATGTTCGAAGATC
GTTTATGTCATAAAACATATTTAAATGGTGATCATGTAACCCATCCTGACTTCATGTTGTATGACGCTCT
TGATGTTGTTTTATACATGGACCCAATGTGCCTGGATGCGTTCCCAAAATTAGTTTGTTTTAAAAAACGT
ATTGAAGCTATCCCACAAATTGATAAGTACTTGAAATCCAGCAAGTATATAGCATGGCCTTTGCAGGGCT
GGCAAGCCACGTTTGGTGGTGGCGACCATCCTCCAAAATCGGATCTGGTTCCGCGTCCATGGTCGAATCA
AACAAGTTTGTACAAAAAAGCAGGCTCCATGCCAGCAGAGGGCGTCCTCACACTGCGGGCACGGCCCCCC
TCTGAGGGCGAGTTCATCGACTGCTTCCAGAAAATCAAGCTGGCGATTAACTTGCTGGCAAAGCTGCAGA
AGCACATCCAGAACCCCAGCGCCGCGGAGCTCGTGCACTTCCTCTTCGGGCCTCTGGACCTGATCGTCAA
CACCTGCAGTGGCCCAGACATCGCACGCTCCGTCTCCTGCCCAGACCCAGCTTTCTTGTACAAAGTGGTT
TGATTCGACCCGGGATCCGGCTGCTAACAAAGCCCGAAAGGAAGCTGAGTTGGCTGCTGCCACCGCTGAG
CAATAACTAGCATAACCCCTTGGGGCCTCTAAACGGGTCTTGAGGGGTTTTTTGCTGAAAGGAGGAACTA
TATCCGGATATCCACAGGACGGGTGTGGTCGCCATGATCGCGTAGTCGATAGTGGCTCCAAGTAGCGAAG
CGAGCAGGACTGGGCGGCGGCCAAAGCGGTCGGACAGTGCTCCGAGAACGGGTGCGCATAGAAATTGCAT
CAACGCATATAGCGCTAGCAGCACGCCATAGTGACTGGCGATGCTGTCGGAATGGACGATATCCCGCAAG
AGGCCCGGCAGTACCGGCATAACCAAGCCTATGCCTACAGCATCCAGGGTGACGGTGCCGAGGATGACGA
TGAGCGCATTGTTAGATTTCATACACGGTGCCTGACTGCGTTAGCAATTTAACTGTGATAAACTACCGCA
TTAAAGCTTATCGATGATAAGCTGTCAAACATGAGAATTCTTGAAGACGAAAGGGCCTCGTGATACGCCT
ATTTTTATAGGTTAATGTCATGATAATAATGGTTTCTTAGACGTCAGGTGGCACTTTTCGGGGAAATGTG
CGCGGAACCCCTATTTGTTTATTTTTCTAAATACATTCAAATATGTATCCGCTCATGAGACAATAACCCT
GATAAATGCTTCAATAATATTGAAAAAGGAAGAGTATGAGTATTCAACATTTCCGTGTCGCCCTTATTCC
CTTTTTTGCGGCATTTTGCCTTCCTGTTTTTGCTCACCCAGAAACGCTGGTGAAAGTAAAAGATGCTGAA
GATCAGTTGGGTGCACGAGTGGGTTACATCGAACTGGATCTCAACAGCGGTAAGATCCTTGAGAGTTTTC
GCCCCGAAGAACGTTTTCCAATGATGAGCACTTTTAAAGTTCTGCTATGTGGCGCGGTATTATCCCGTGT
TGACGCCGGGCAAGAGCAACTCGGTCGCCGCATACACTATTCTCAGAATGACTTGGTTGAGTACTCACCA
GTCACAGAAAAGCATCTTACGGATGGCATGACAGTAAGAGAATTATGCAGTGCTGCCATAACCATGAGTG
ATAACACTGCGGCCAACTTACTTCTGACAACGATCGGAGGACCGAAGGAGCTAACCGCTTTTTTGCACAA
CATGGGGGATCATGTAACTCGCCTTGATCGTTGGGAACCGGAGCTGAATGAAGCCATACCAAACGACGAG
CGTGACACCACGATGCCTGCAGCAATGGCAACAACGTTGCGCAAACTATTAACTGGCGAACTACTTACTC
TAGCTTCCCGGCAACAATTAATAGACTGGATGGAGGCGGATAAAGTTGCAGGACCACTTCTGCGCTCGGC
CCTTCCGGCTGGCTGGTTTATTGCTGATAAATCTGGAGCCGGTGAGCGTGGGTCTCGCGGTATCATTGCA
GCACTGGGGCCAGATGGTAAGCCCTCCCGTATCGTAGTTATCTACACGACGGGGAGTCAGGCAACTATGG
ATGAACGAAATAGACAGATCGCTGAGATAGGTGCCTCACTGATTAAGCATTGGTAACTGTCAGACCAAGT
TTACTCATATATACTTTAGATTGATTTAAAACTTCATTTTTAATTTAAAAGGATCTAGGTGAAGATCCTT
TTTGATAATCTCATGACCAAAATCCCTTAACGTGAGTTTTCGTTCCACTGAGCGTCAGACCCCGTAGAAA
AGATCAAAGGATCTTCTTGAGATCCTTTTTTTCTGCGCGTAATCTGCTGCTTGCAAACAAAAAAACCACC
GCTACCAGCGGTGGTTTGTTTGCCGGATCAAGAGCTACCAACTCTTTTTCCGAAGGTAACTGGCTTCAGC
AGAGCGCAGATACCAAATACTGTCCTTCTAGTGTAGCCGTAGTTAGGCCACCACTTCAAGAACTCTGTAG
CACCGCCTACATACCTCGCTCTGCTAATCCTGTTACCAGTGGCTGCTGCCAGTGGCGATAAGTCGTGTCT
TACCGGGTTGGACTCAAGACGATAGTTACCGGATAAGGCGCAGCGGTCGGGCTGAACGGGGGGTTCGTGC
ACACAGCCCAGCTTGGAGCGAACGACCTACACCGAACTGAGATACCTACAGCG
