>Addgene plasmid #196537 | pDEST15-Eps8L2_297-370 | depositor partial sequence | sequence record 381266 | Eps8L2_297-370
CCAGCAGAGGGCGTCCTCACACTGCGGGCACGGCCCCCCTCTGAGGGCGAGTTCATCGACTGCTTCCAGA
AAATCAAGCTGGCGATTAACTTGCTGGCAAAGCTGCAGAAGCACATCCAGAACCCCAGCGCCGCGGAGCT
CGTGCACTTCCTCTTCGGGCCTCTGGACCTGATCGTCAACACCTGCAGTGGCCCAGACATCGCACGCTCC
GTCTCCTGCCCA
